Addgene plasmid #127799: 2xmEGFP
Purpose: Homo-dimer mEGFP-mEGFP expression vector
Depositing lab: Salvatore Chiantia. Publication: Optimal fluorescent protein tags for quantifying protein oligomerization in living cells. Dunsing V, Luckner M, Zuhlke B, Petazzi RA, Herrmann A, Chiantia S. Sci Rep. 2018 Jul 13;8(1):10634. doi: 10.1038/s41598-018-28858-0. PubMed 30006597.
Backbone
  Vector backbone: pcDNA3.1+
  Vector type: Mammalian Expression
Growth in bacteria
  Bacterial resistance: Ampicillin, 100 μg/mL
  Growth temperature: 37°C
  Growth strain: DH5alpha
  Copy number: High Copy
Gene/Insert
  Gene/Insert name: mEGFP-mEGFP
  Cloning method: Restriction Enzyme; 5′ cloning site Unknown (unknown if destroyed); 3′ cloning site Unknown (unknown if destroyed)
Terms and licenses: Academic/Nonprofit Terms; Industry Terms: Not Available to Industry
How to cite: 2xmEGFP was a gift from Salvatore Chiantia (Addgene plasmid # 127799 ; http://n2t.net/addgene:127799 ; RRID:Addgene_127799)
