[The description below was written by a language model from this plasmid's Addgene catalogue record and pLannotate feature annotations shown in this document.]
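Description:
2xmEGFP is a mammalian expression plasmid built on the pcDNA3.1+ backbone that encodes two copies of monomeric enhanced GFP (mEGFP, EGFP carrying the monomerizing A206K mutation) arranged head to tail as a single tandem fusion. The two coding sequences are separated only by a short linker, annotated in one of the sequence records as a fragment of a multiple cloning site. The first copy is annotated three bases shorter than the second, consistent with it lacking a stop codon so that translation reads through into the second. Transcription is driven by the human cytomegalovirus immediate early enhancer and promoter and terminated by the bovine growth hormone polyadenylation signal. A T7 promoter lies between the CMV promoter and the insert. The restriction sites used for cloning are not recorded.

In bacteria the plasmid is maintained at high copy from a ColE1/pUC-type origin and selected with ampicillin through the β-lactamase gene; an f1 origin is also present. For mammalian cells, an SV40 early promoter drives a neomycin phosphotransferase gene followed by an SV40 polyadenylation signal, which permits G418 selection of stable transfectants. Short hits to an HIV-1 LTR, ble, lacI and lac promoter elements are fragmentary backbone annotations rather than functional payload.

The construct yields a covalent fluorescent protein homodimer of defined stoichiometry, and the associated publication title indicates its use as a dimer reference for evaluating fluorescent tags when quantifying protein oligomerization in living cells. The depositor and repository-sequenced records differ slightly in length (6,838 versus 6,877 nt), with differences around the insert junctions, but show the same overall architecture.
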