Features (pLannotate 1.2.2; 21 found; start..end, strand, type, name):
     28..80      -  misc_feature   bom (fragment): basis of mobility region from pBR322
    235..614     +  enhancer       CMV enhancer: human cytomegalovirus immediate early enhancer
    615..818     +  promoter       CMV promoter: human cytomegalovirus (CMV) immediate early promoter
    814..847     +  LTR            5' LTR (truncated) (fragment): truncated 5' long terminal repeat (LTR) from HIV-1
    863..881     +  promoter       T7 promoter: promoter for bacteriophage T7 RNA polymerase
    935..1651    +  CDS            mEGFP: mEGFP is a basic (constitutively fluorescent) green fluorescent protein published in 2002, derived from Aequorea victoria. It has moderate acid sensitivity.
   1667..2386    +  CDS            mEGFP: enhanced GFP with monomerizing A206K mutation (Zacharias et al., 2002) mammalian codon-optimized
   2438..2662    +  polyA_signal   bGH poly(A) signal: bovine growth hormone polyadenylation signal
   2666..2687    +  promoter       SV40 promoter (fragment): SV40 enhancer and early promoter
   2708..3136    +  rep_origin     f1 ori (sequence partly withheld): f1 bacteriophage origin of replication; arrow indicates direction of (+) strand synthesis
   3150..3479    +  promoter       SV40 promoter: SV40 enhancer and early promoter
   3546..4337    +  CDS            neo: KKA2_KLEPN - Also known as kan, nptII. Experimental evidence at protein level: Swiss-Prot protein existence level 1. Resistance to kanamycin, neomycin, paromomycin, ribostamycin, butirosin and gentamicin B. From Klebsiella pneumoniae.
   4361..4519    +  CDS            ble (fragment): BLE_KLEPN - Experimental evidence at protein level: Swiss-Prot protein existence level 1. Binding protein with a strong affinity to the bleomycin family of antibiotics. Binds to CL990; an antimitotic-antibiotic compound. From Klebsiella pneumoniae.
   4514..4635    +  polyA_signal   SV40 poly(A) signal: SV40 polyadenylation signal
   4708..4724    -  protein_bind   lac operator: The lac repressor binds to the lac operator to inhibit transcription in E. coli. This inhibition can be relieved by adding lactose or isopropyl-β-D-thiogalactopyranoside (IPTG). lac repressor encoded by lacI
   4732..4762    -  promoter       lac promoter: promoter for the E. coli lac operon
   4777..4798    -  protein_bind   CAP binding site: CAP binding activates transcription in the presence of cAMP. E. coli catabolite activator protein
   4811..4903    -  CDS            lacI (fragment): lac repressor; lacI; The lac repressor binds to the lac operator to inhibit transcription in E. coli. This inhibition can be relieved by adding lactose or isopropyl-β-D-thiogalactopyranoside (IPTG).
   5086..5671    -  rep_origin     ori: high-copy-number ColE1/pMB1/pBR322/pUC origin of replication
   5842..6702    -  CDS            AmpR: β-lactamase; bla; confers resistance to ampicillin, carbenicillin, and related antibiotics
   6703..6807    -  promoter       AmpR promoter: bla
>Addgene plasmid #127799 | 2xmEGFP | depositor full sequence | sequence record 244851 | 2xmEGFP sequence 6838 bps
GACGGATCGGGAGATCTCCCGATCCCCTATGGTGCACTCTCAGTACAATCTGCTCTGATGCCGCATAGTT
AAGCCAGTATCTGCTCCCTGCTTGTGTGTTGGAGGTCGCTGAGTAGTGCGCGAGCAAAATTTAAGCTACA
ACAAGGCAAGGCTTGACCGACAATTGCATGAAGAATCTGCTTAGGGTTAGGCGTTTTGCGCTGCTTCGCG
ATGTACGGGCCAGATATACGCGTTGACATTGATTATTGACTAGTTATTAATAGTAATCAATTACGGGGTC
ATTAGTTCATAGCCCATATATGGAGTTCCGCGTTACATAACTTACGGTAAATGGCCCGCCTGGCTGACCG
CCCAACGACCCCCGCCCATTGACGTCAATAATGACGTATGTTCCCATAGTAACGCCAATAGGGACTTTCC
ATTGACGTCAATGGGTGGAGTATTTACGGTAAACTGCCCACTTGGCAGTACATCAAGTGTATCATATGCC
AAGTACGCCCCCTATTGACGTCAATGACGGTAAATGGCCCGCCTGGCATTATGCCCAGTACATGACCTTA
TGGGACTTTCCTACTTGGCAGTACATCTACGTATTAGTCATCGCTATTACCATGGTGATGCGGTTTTGGC
AGTACATCAATGGGCGTGGATAGCGGTTTGACTCACGGGGATTTCCAAGTCTCCACCCCATTGACGTCAA
TGGGAGTTTGTTTTGGCACCAAAATCAACGGGACTTTCCAAAATGTCGTAACAACTCCGCCCCATTGACG
CAAATGGGCGGTAGGCGTGTACGGTGGGAGGTCTATATAAGCAGAGCTCTCTGGCTAACTAGAGAACCCA
CTGCTTACTGGCTTATCGAAATTAATACGACTCACTATAGGGAGACCCAAGCTGGCTAGCGTTTAAACTT
AAGCTTGGTACCGAGCTCGGATCCATGGTGAGCAAGGGCGAGGAGCTGTTCACCGGGGTGGTGCCCATCC
TGGTCGAGCTGGACGGCGACGTAAACGGCCACAAGTTCAGCGTGTCCGGCGAGGGCGAGGGCGATGCCAC
CTACGGCAAGCTGACCCTGAAGTTCATCTGCACCACCGGCAAGCTGCCCGTGCCCTGGCCCACCCTCGTG
ACCACCCTGACCTACGGCGTGCAGTGCTTCAGCCGCTACCCCGACCACATGAAGCAGCACGACTTCTTCA
AGTCCGCCATGCCCGAAGGCTACGTCCAGGAGCGCACCATCTTCTTCAAGGACGACGGCAACTACAAGAC
CCGCGCCGAGGTGAAGTTCGAGGGCGACACCCTGGTGAACCGCATCGAGCTGAAGGGCATCGACTTCAAG
GAGGACGGCAACATCCTGGGGCACAAGCTGGAGTACAACTACAACAGCCACAACGTCTATATCATGGCCG
ACAAGCAGAAGAACGGCATCAAGGTGAACTTCAAGATCCGCCACAACATCGAGGACGGCAGCGTGCAGCT
CGCCGACCACTACCAGCAGAACACCCCCATCGGCGACGGCCCCGTGCTGCTGCCCGACAACCACTACCTG
AGCACCCAGTCCAAGCTGAGCAAAGACCCCAACGAGAAGCGCGATCACATGGTCCTGCTGGAGTTCGTGA
CCGCCGCCGGGATCACTCTCGGCATGGACGAGCTGTACAAGAGACCGGTCGCCACCATGGTGAGCAAGGG
CGAGGAGCTGTTCACCGGGGTGGTGCCCATCCTGGTCGAGCTGGACGGCGACGTAAACGGCCACAAGTTC
AGCGTGTCCGGCGAGGGCGAGGGCGATGCCACCTACGGCAAGCTGACCCTGAAGTTCATCTGCACCACCG
GCAAGCTGCCCGTGCCCTGGCCCACCCTCGTGACCACCCTGACCTACGGCGTGCAGTGCTTCAGCCGCTA
CCCCGACCACATGAAGCAGCACGACTTCTTCAAGTCCGCCATGCCCGAAGGCTACGTCCAGGAGCGCACC
ATCTTCTTCAAGGACGACGGCAACTACAAGACCCGCGCCGAGGTGAAGTTCGAGGGCGACACCCTGGTGA
ACCGCATCGAGCTGAAGGGCATCGACTTCAAGGAGGACGGCAACATCCTGGGGCACAAGCTGGAGTACAA
CTACAACAGCCACAACGTCTATATCATGGCCGACAAGCAGAAGAACGGCATCAAGGTGAACTTCAAGATC
CGCCACAACATCGAGGACGGCAGCGTGCAGCTCGCCGACCACTACCAGCAGAACACCCCCATCGGCGACG
GCCCCGTGCTGCTGCCCGACAACCACTACCTGAGCACCCAGTCCAAGCTGAGCAAAGACCCCAACGAGAA
GCGCGATCACATGGTCCTGCTGGAGTTCGTGACCGCCGCCGGGATCACTCTCGGCATGGACGAGCTGTAC
AAGTAAAGCGGCCGCTCGAGTCTAGAGGGCCCGTTTAAACCCGCTGATCAGCCTCGACTGTGCCTTCTAG
TTGCCAGCCATCTGTTGTTTGCCCCTCCCCCGTGCCTTCCTTGACCCTGGAAGGTGCCACTCCCACTGTC
CTTTCCTAATAAAATGAGGAAATTGCATCGCATTGTCTGAGTAGGTGTCATTCTATTCTGGGGGGTGGGG
TGGGGCAGGACAGCAAGGGGGAGGATTGGGAAGACAATAGCAGGCATGCTGGGGATGCGGTGGGCTCTAT
GGCTTCTGAGGCGGAAAGAACCAGCTGGGGCTCTAGGGGGTATCCCC
[124 nt withheld, positions 2708-2831]
C
[91 nt withheld, positions 2833-2923]
A
[49 nt withheld, positions 2925-2973]
CCTTTGACGTTGGAGTCCACGTTCTTT
[37 nt withheld, positions 3001-3037]
ACCCTATCTCGGTCTATTCTTTTGATTTATAAGGGATTTTGCCGATTTCGGCCTATTGGTTAAAAAATGA
GCTGATTTAACAAAAATTTAACGCGAATTAATTCTGTGGAATGTGTGTCAGTTAGGGTGTGGAAAGTCCC
CAGGCTCCCCAGCAGGCAGAAGTATGCAAAGCATGCATCTCAATTAGTCAGCAACCAGGTGTGGAAAGTC
CCCAGGCTCCCCAGCAGGCAGAAGTATGCAAAGCATGCATCTCAATTAGTCAGCAACCATAGTCCCGCCC
CTAACTCCGCCCATCCCGCCCCTAACTCCGCCCAGTTCCGCCCATTCTCCGCCCCATGGCTGACTAATTT
TTTTTATTTATGCAGAGGCCGAGGCCGCCTCTGCCTCTGAGCTATTCCAGAAGTAGTGAGGAGGCTTTTT
TGGAGGCCTAGGCTTTTGCAAAAAGCTCCCGGGAGCTTGTATATCCATTTTCGGATCTGATCAAGAGACA
GGATGAGGATCGTTTCGCATGATTGAACAAGATGGATTGCACGCAGGTTCTCCGGCCGCTTGGGTGGAGA
GGCTATTCGGCTATGACTGGGCACAACAGACAATCGGCTGCTCTGATGCCGCCGTGTTCCGGCTGTCAGC
GCAGGGGCGCCCGGTTCTTTTTGTCAAGACCGACCTGTCCGGTGCCCTGAATGAACTGCAGGACGAGGCA
GCGCGGCTATCGTGGCTGGCCACGACGGGCGTTCCTTGCGCAGCTGTGCTCGACGTTGTCACTGAAGCGG
GAAGGGACTGGCTGCTATTGGGCGAAGTGCCGGGGCAGGATCTCCTGTCATCTCACCTTGCTCCTGCCGA
GAAAGTATCCATCATGGCTGATGCAATGCGGCGGCTGCATACGCTTGATCCGGCTACCTGCCCATTCGAC
CACCAAGCGAAACATCGCATCGAGCGAGCACGTACTCGGATGGAAGCCGGTCTTGTCGATCAGGATGATC
TGGACGAAGAGCATCAGGGGCTCGCGCCAGCCGAACTGTTCGCCAGGCTCAAGGCGCGCATGCCCGACGG
CGAGGATCTCGTCGTGACCCATGGCGATGCCTGCTTGCCGAATATCATGGTGGAAAATGGCCGCTTTTCT
GGATTCATCGACTGTGGCCGGCTGGGTGTGGCGGACCGCTATCAGGACATAGCGTTGGCTACCCGTGATA
TTGCTGAAGAGCTTGGCGGCGAATGGGCTGACCGCTTCCTCGTGCTTTACGGTATCGCCGCTCCCGATTC
GCAGCGCATCGCCTTCTATCGCCTTCTTGACGAGTTCTTCTGAGCGGGACTCTGGGGTTCGAAATGACCG
ACCAAGCGACGCCCAACCTGCCATCACGAGATTTCGATTCCACCGCCGCCTTCTATGAAAGGTTGGGCTT
CGGAATCGTTTTCCGGGACGCCGGCTGGATGATCCTCCAGCGCGGGGATCTCATGCTGGAGTTCTTCGCC
CACCCCAACTTGTTTATTGCAGCTTATAATGGTTACAAATAAAGCAATAGCATCACAAATTTCACAAATA
AAGCATTTTTTTCACTGCATTCTAGTTGTGGTTTGTCCAAACTCATCAATGTATCTTATCATGTCTGTAT
ACCGTCGACCTCTAGCTAGAGCTTGGCGTAATCATGGTCATAGCTGTTTCCTGTGTGAAATTGTTATCCG
CTCACAATTCCACACAACATACGAGCCGGAAGCATAAAGTGTAAAGCCTGGGGTGCCTAATGAGTGAGCT
AACTCACATTAATTGCGTTGCGCTCACTGCCCGCTTTCCAGTCGGGAAACCTGTCGTGCCAGCTGCATTA
ATGAATCGGCCAACGCGCGGGGAGAGGCGGTTTGCGTATTGGGCGCTCTTCCGCTTCCTCGCTCACTGAC
TCGCTGCGCTCGGTCGTTCGGCTGCGGCGAGCGGTATCAGCTCACTCAAAGGCGGTAATACGGTTATCCA
CAGAATCAGGGGATAACGCAGGAAAGAACATGTGAGCAAAAGGCCAGCAAAAGGCCAGGAACCGTAAAAA
GGCCGCGTTGCTGGCGTTTTTCCATAGGCTCCGCCCCCCTGACGAGCATCACAAAAATCGACGCTCAAGT
CAGAGGTGGCGAAACCCGACAGGACTATAAAGATACCAGGCGTTTCCCCCTGGAAGCTCCCTCGTGCGCT
CTCCTGTTCCGACCCTGCCGCTTACCGGATACCTGTCCGCCTTTCTCCCTTCGGGAAGCGTGGCGCTTTC
TCATAGCTCACGCTGTAGGTATCTCAGTTCGGTGTAGGTCGTTCGCTCCAAGCTGGGCTGTGTGCACGAA
CCCCCCGTTCAGCCCGACCGCTGCGCCTTATCCGGTAACTATCGTCTTGAGTCCAACCCGGTAAGACACG
ACTTATCGCCACTGGCAGCAGCCACTGGTAACAGGATTAGCAGAGCGAGGTATGTAGGCGGTGCTACAGA
GTTCTTGAAGTGGTGGCCTAACTACGGCTACACTAGAAGAACAGTATTTGGTATCTGCGCTCTGCTGAAG
CCAGTTACCTTCGGAAAAAGAGTTGGTAGCTCTTGATCCGGCAAACAAACCACCGCTGGTAGCGGTTTTT
TTGTTTGCAAGCAGCAGATTACGCGCAGAAAAAAAGGATCTCAAGAAGATCCTTTGATCTTTTCTACGGG
GTCTGACGCTCAGTGGAACGAAAACTCACGTTAAGGGATTTTGGTCATGAGATTATCAAAAAGGATCTTC
ACCTAGATCCTTTTAAATTAAAAATGAAGTTTTAAATCAATCTAAAGTATATATGAGTAAACTTGGTCTG
ACAGTTACCAATGCTTAATCAGTGAGGCACCTATCTCAGCGATCTGTCTATTTCGTTCATCCATAGTTGC
CTGACTCCCCGTCGTGTAGATAACTACGATACGGGAGGGCTTACCATCTGGCCCCAGTGCTGCAATGATA
CCGCGAGACCCACGCTCACCGGCTCCAGATTTATCAGCAATAAACCAGCCAGCCGGAAGGGCCGAGCGCA
GAAGTGGTCCTGCAACTTTATCCGCCTCCATCCAGTCTATTAATTGTTGCCGGGAAGCTAGAGTAAGTAG
TTCGCCAGTTAATAGTTTGCGCAACGTTGTTGCCATTGCTACAGGCATCGTGGTGTCACGCTCGTCGTTT
GGTATGGCTTCATTCAGCTCCGGTTCCCAACGATCAAGGCGAGTTACATGATCCCCCATGTTGTGCAAAA
AAGCGGTTAGCTCCTTCGGTCCTCCGATCGTTGTCAGAAGTAAGTTGGCCGCAGTGTTATCACTCATGGT
TATGGCAGCACTGCATAATTCTCTTACTGTCATGCCATCCGTAAGATGCTTTTCTGTGACTGGTGAGTAC
TCAACCAAGTCATTCTGAGAATAGTGTATGCGGCGACCGAGTTGCTCTTGCCCGGCGTCAATACGGGATA
ATACCGCGCCACATAGCAGAACTTTAAAAGTGCTCATCATTGGAAAACGTTCTTCGGGGCGAAAACTCTC
AAGGATCTTACCGCTGTTGAGATCCAGTTCGATGTAACCCACTCGTGCACCCAACTGATCTTCAGCATCT
TTTACTTTCACCAGCGTTTCTGGGTGAGCAAAAACAGGAAGGCAAAATGCCGCAAAAAAGGGAATAAGGG
CGACACGGAAATGTTGAATACTCATACTCTTCCTTTTTCAATATTATTGAAGCATTTATCAGGGTTATTG
TCTCATGAGCGGATACATATTTGAATGTATTTAGAAAAATAAACAAATAGGGGTTCCGCGCACATTTCCC
CGAAAAGTGCCACCTGACGTC
