Features (pLannotate 1.2.2; 22 found; start..end, strand, type, name):
     28..80      -  misc_feature   bom (fragment): basis of mobility region from pBR322
    235..614     +  enhancer       CMV enhancer: human cytomegalovirus immediate early enhancer
    615..818     +  promoter       CMV promoter: human cytomegalovirus (CMV) immediate early promoter
    814..847     +  LTR            5' LTR (truncated) (fragment): truncated 5' long terminal repeat (LTR) from HIV-1
    863..881     +  promoter       T7 promoter: promoter for bacteriophage T7 RNA polymerase
    917..1633    +  CDS            mEGFP: mEGFP is a basic (constitutively fluorescent) green fluorescent protein published in 2002, derived from Aequorea victoria. It has moderate acid sensitivity.
   1634..1652    +  misc_feature   MCS (fragment): multiple cloning site
   1655..2374    +  CDS            mEGFP: enhanced GFP with monomerizing A206K mutation (Zacharias et al., 2002) mammalian codon-optimized
   2474..2698    +  polyA_signal   bGH poly(A) signal: bovine growth hormone polyadenylation signal
   2702..2723    +  promoter       SV40 promoter (fragment): SV40 enhancer and early promoter
   2744..3172    +  rep_origin     f1 ori (sequence partly withheld): f1 bacteriophage origin of replication; arrow indicates direction of (+) strand synthesis
   3186..3515    +  promoter       SV40 promoter: SV40 enhancer and early promoter
   3582..4373    +  CDS            neo: KKA2_KLEPN - Also known as kan, nptII. Experimental evidence at protein level: Swiss-Prot protein existence level 1. Resistance to kanamycin, neomycin, paromomycin, ribostamycin, butirosin and gentamicin B. From Klebsiella pneumoniae.
   4397..4555    +  CDS            ble (fragment): BLE_KLEPN - Experimental evidence at protein level: Swiss-Prot protein existence level 1. Binding protein with a strong affinity to the bleomycin family of antibiotics. Binds to CL990; an antimitotic-antibiotic compound. From Klebsiella pneumoniae.
   4550..4671    +  polyA_signal   SV40 poly(A) signal: SV40 polyadenylation signal
   4744..4760    -  protein_bind   lac operator: The lac repressor binds to the lac operator to inhibit transcription in E. coli. This inhibition can be relieved by adding lactose or isopropyl-β-D-thiogalactopyranoside (IPTG). lac repressor encoded by lacI
   4768..4798    -  promoter       lac promoter: promoter for the E. coli lac operon
   4813..4834    -  protein_bind   CAP binding site: CAP binding activates transcription in the presence of cAMP. E. coli catabolite activator protein
   4847..4939    -  CDS            lacI (fragment): lac repressor; lacI; The lac repressor binds to the lac operator to inhibit transcription in E. coli. This inhibition can be relieved by adding lactose or isopropyl-β-D-thiogalactopyranoside (IPTG).
   5122..5710    -  rep_origin     ori: high-copy-number ColE1/pMB1/pBR322/pUC origin of replication
   5881..6741    -  CDS            AmpR: β-lactamase; bla; confers resistance to ampicillin, carbenicillin, and related antibiotics
   6742..6846    -  promoter       AmpR promoter: bla
>Addgene plasmid #127799 | 2xmEGFP | addgene full sequence | sequence record 247847 | Addgene NGS Result
GACGGATCGGGAGATCTCCCGATCCCCTATGGTGCACTCTCAGTACAATCTGCTCTGATGCCGCATAGTT
AAGCCAGTATCTGCTCCCTGCTTGTGTGTTGGAGGTCGCTGAGTAGTGCGCGAGCAAAATTTAAGCTACA
ACAAGGCAAGGCTTGACCGACAATTGCATGAAGAATCTGCTTAGGGTTAGGCGTTTTGCGCTGCTTCGCG
ATGTACGGGCCAGATATACGCGTTGACATTGATTATTGACTAGTTATTAATAGTAATCAATTACGGGGTC
ATTAGTTCATAGCCCATATATGGAGTTCCGCGTTACATAACTTACGGTAAATGGCCCGCCTGGCTGACCG
CCCAACGACCCCCGCCCATTGACGTCAATAATGACGTATGTTCCCATAGTAACGCCAATAGGGACTTTCC
ATTGACGTCAATGGGTGGAGTATTTACGGTAAACTGCCCACTTGGCAGTACATCAAGTGTATCATATGCC
AAGTACGCCCCCTATTGACGTCAATGACGGTAAATGGCCCGCCTGGCATTATGCCCAGTACATGACCTTA
TGGGACTTTCCTACTTGGCAGTACATCTACGTATTAGTCATCGCTATTACCATGGTGATGCGGTTTTGGC
AGTACATCAATGGGCGTGGATAGCGGTTTGACTCACGGGGATTTCCAAGTCTCCACCCCATTGACGTCAA
TGGGAGTTTGTTTTGGCACCAAAATCAACGGGACTTTCCAAAATGTCGTAACAACTCCGCCCCATTGACG
CAAATGGGCGGTAGGCGTGTACGGTGGGAGGTCTATATAAGCAGAGCTCTCTGGCTAACTAGAGAACCCA
CTGCTTACTGGCTTATCGAAATTAATACGACTCACTATAGGGAGACCCAAGCTGGCTAGCGCTACCGGTC
GCCACCATGGTGAGCAAGGGCGAGGAGCTGTTCACCGGGGTGGTGCCCATCCTGGTCGAGCTGGACGGCG
ACGTAAACGGCCACAAGTTCAGCGTGTCCGGCGAGGGCGAGGGCGATGCCACCTACGGCAAGCTGACCCT
GAAGTTCATCTGCACCACCGGCAAGCTGCCCGTGCCCTGGCCCACCCTCGTGACCACCCTGACCTACGGC
GTGCAGTGCTTCAGCCGCTACCCCGACCACATGAAGCAGCACGACTTCTTCAAGTCCGCCATGCCCGAAG
GCTACGTCCAGGAGCGCACCATCTTCTTCAAGGACGACGGCAACTACAAGACCCGCGCCGAGGTGAAGTT
CGAGGGCGACACCCTGGTGAACCGCATCGAGCTGAAGGGCATCGACTTCAAGGAGGACGGCAACATCCTG
GGGCACAAGCTGGAGTACAACTACAACAGCCACAACGTCTATATCATGGCCGACAAGCAGAAGAACGGCA
TCAAGGTGAACTTCAAGATCCGCCACAACATCGAGGACGGCAGCGTGCAGCTCGCCGACCACTACCAGCA
GAACACCCCCATCGGCGACGGCCCCGTGCTGCTGCCCGACAACCACTACCTGAGCACCCAGTCCAAGCTG
AGCAAAGACCCCAACGAGAAGCGCGATCACATGGTCCTGCTGGAGTTCGTGACCGCCGCCGGGATCACTC
TCGGCATGGACGAGCTGTACAAGTCCGGACTCAGATCTCGAGGAATGGTGAGCAAGGGCGAGGAGCTGTT
CACCGGGGTGGTGCCCATCCTGGTCGAGCTGGACGGCGACGTAAACGGCCACAAGTTCAGCGTGTCCGGC
GAGGGCGAGGGCGATGCCACCTACGGCAAGCTGACCCTGAAGTTCATCTGCACCACCGGCAAGCTGCCCG
TGCCCTGGCCCACCCTCGTGACCACCCTGACCTACGGCGTGCAGTGCTTCAGCCGCTACCCCGACCACAT
GAAGCAGCACGACTTCTTCAAGTCCGCCATGCCCGAAGGCTACGTCCAGGAGCGCACCATCTTCTTCAAG
GACGACGGCAACTACAAGACCCGCGCCGAGGTGAAGTTCGAGGGCGACACCCTGGTGAACCGCATCGAGC
TGAAGGGCATCGACTTCAAGGAGGACGGCAACATCCTGGGGCACAAGCTGGAGTACAACTACAACAGCCA
CAACGTCTATATCATGGCCGACAAGCAGAAGAACGGCATCAAGGTGAACTTCAAGATCCGCCACAACATC
GAGGACGGCAGCGTGCAGCTCGCCGACCACTACCAGCAGAACACCCCCATCGGCGACGGCCCCGTGCTGC
TGCCCGACAACCACTACCTGAGCACCCAGTCCAAGCTGAGCAAAGACCCCAACGAGAAGCGCGATCACAT
GGTCCTGCTGGAGTTCGTGACCGCCGCCGGGATCACTCTCGGCATGGACGAGCTGTACAAGTAAGGATCC
ACTAGTCCAGTGTGGTGGAATTCTGCAGATATCCAGCACAGTGGCGGCCGCTCGAGTCTAGAGGGCCCGT
TTAAACCCGCTGATCAGCCTCGACTGTGCCTTCTAGTTGCCAGCCATCTGTTGTTTGCCCCTCCCCCGTG
CCTTCCTTGACCCTGGAAGGTGCCACTCCCACTGTCCTTTCCTAATAAAATGAGGAAATTGCATCGCATT
GTCTGAGTAGGTGTCATTCTATTCTGGGGGGTGGGGTGGGGCAGGACAGCAAGGGGGAGGATTGGGAAGA
CAATAGCAGGCATGCTGGGGATGCGGTGGGCTCTATGGCTTCTGAGGCGGAAAGAACCAGCTGGGGCTCT
AGGGGGTATCCCC
[124 nt withheld, positions 2744-2867]
C
[91 nt withheld, positions 2869-2959]
A
[49 nt withheld, positions 2961-3009]
CCTTTGACGTTGGAGTCCACGTTCTTT
[37 nt withheld, positions 3037-3073]
ACCCTATCTCGGTCTATTCTTTTGATTTATAAGGGATTTTGCCGATTTCGGCCTATTGGTTAAAAAATGA
GCTGATTTAACAAAAATTTAACGCGAATTAATTCTGTGGAATGTGTGTCAGTTAGGGTGTGGAAAGTCCC
CAGGCTCCCCAGCAGGCAGAAGTATGCAAAGCATGCATCTCAATTAGTCAGCAACCAGGTGTGGAAAGTC
CCCAGGCTCCCCAGCAGGCAGAAGTATGCAAAGCATGCATCTCAATTAGTCAGCAACCATAGTCCCGCCC
CTAACTCCGCCCATCCCGCCCCTAACTCCGCCCAGTTCCGCCCATTCTCCGCCCCATGGCTGACTAATTT
TTTTTATTTATGCAGAGGCCGAGGCCGCCTCTGCCTCTGAGCTATTCCAGAAGTAGTGAGGAGGCTTTTT
TGGAGGCCTAGGCTTTTGCAAAAAGCTCCCGGGAGCTTGTATATCCATTTTCGGATCTGATCAAGAGACA
GGATGAGGATCGTTTCGCATGATTGAACAAGATGGATTGCACGCAGGTTCTCCGGCCGCTTGGGTGGAGA
GGCTATTCGGCTATGACTGGGCACAACAGACAATCGGCTGCTCTGATGCCGCCGTGTTCCGGCTGTCAGC
GCAGGGGCGCCCGGTTCTTTTTGTCAAGACCGACCTGTCCGGTGCCCTGAATGAACTGCAGGACGAGGCA
GCGCGGCTATCGTGGCTGGCCACGACGGGCGTTCCTTGCGCAGCTGTGCTCGACGTTGTCACTGAAGCGG
GAAGGGACTGGCTGCTATTGGGCGAAGTGCCGGGGCAGGATCTCCTGTCATCTCACCTTGCTCCTGCCGA
GAAAGTATCCATCATGGCTGATGCAATGCGGCGGCTGCATACGCTTGATCCGGCTACCTGCCCATTCGAC
CACCAAGCGAAACATCGCATCGAGCGAGCACGTACTCGGATGGAAGCCGGTCTTGTCGATCAGGATGATC
TGGACGAAGAGCATCAGGGGCTCGCGCCAGCCGAACTGTTCGCCAGGCTCAAGGCGCGCATGCCCGACGG
CGAGGATCTCGTCGTGACCCATGGCGATGCCTGCTTGCCGAATATCATGGTGGAAAATGGCCGCTTTTCT
GGATTCATCGACTGTGGCCGGCTGGGTGTGGCGGACCGCTATCAGGACATAGCGTTGGCTACCCGTGATA
TTGCTGAAGAGCTTGGCGGCGAATGGGCTGACCGCTTCCTCGTGCTTTACGGTATCGCCGCTCCCGATTC
GCAGCGCATCGCCTTCTATCGCCTTCTTGACGAGTTCTTCTGAGCGGGACTCTGGGGTTCGAAATGACCG
ACCAAGCGACGCCCAACCTGCCATCACGAGATTTCGATTCCACCGCCGCCTTCTATGAAAGGTTGGGCTT
CGGAATCGTTTTCCGGGACGCCGGCTGGATGATCCTCCAGCGCGGGGATCTCATGCTGGAGTTCTTCGCC
CACCCCAACTTGTTTATTGCAGCTTATAATGGTTACAAATAAAGCAATAGCATCACAAATTTCACAAATA
AAGCATTTTTTTCACTGCATTCTAGTTGTGGTTTGTCCAAACTCATCAATGTATCTTATCATGTCTGTAT
ACCGTCGACCTCTAGCTAGAGCTTGGCGTAATCATGGTCATAGCTGTTTCCTGTGTGAAATTGTTATCCG
CTCACAATTCCACACAACATACGAGCCGGAAGCATAAAGTGTAAAGCCTGGGGTGCCTAATGAGTGAGCT
AACTCACATTAATTGCGTTGCGCTCACTGCCCGCTTTCCAGTCGGGAAACCTGTCGTGCCAGCTGCATTA
ATGAATCGGCCAACGCGCGGGGAGAGGCGGTTTGCGTATTGGGCGCTCTTCCGCTTCCTCGCTCACTGAC
TCGCTGCGCTCGGTCGTTCGGCTGCGGCGAGCGGTATCAGCTCACTCAAAGGCGGTAATACGGTTATCCA
CAGAATCAGGGGATAACGCAGGAAAGAACATGTGAGCAAAAGGCCAGCAAAAGGCCAGGAACCGTAAAAA
GGCCGCGTTGCTGGCGTTTTTCCATAGGCTCCGCCCCCCTGACGAGCATCACAAAAATCGACGCTCAAGT
CAGAGGTGGCGAAACCCGACAGGACTATAAAGATACCAGGCGTTTCCCCCTGGAAGCTCCCTCGTGCGCT
CTCCTGTTCCGACCCTGCCGCTTACCGGATACCTGTCCGCCTTTCTCCCTTCGGGAAGCGTGGCGCTTTC
TCATAGCTCACGCTGTAGGTATCTCAGTTCGGTGTAGGTCGTTCGCTCCAAGCTGGGCTGTGTGCACGAA
CCCCCCGTTCAGCCCGACCGCTGCGCCTTATCCGGTAACTATCGTCTTGAGTCCAACCCGGTAAGACACG
ACTTATCGCCACTGGCAGCAGCCACTGGTAACAGGATTAGCAGAGCGAGGTATGTAGGCGGTGCTACAGA
GTTCTTGAAGTGGTGGCCTAACTACGGCTACACTAGAAGAACAGTATTTGGTATCTGCGCTCTGCTGAAG
CCAGTTACCTTCGGAAAAAGAGTTGGTAGCTCTTGATCCGGCAAACAAACCACCGCTGGTAGCGGTGGTT
TTTTTGTTTGCAAGCAGCAGATTACGCGCAGAAAAAAAGGATCTCAAGAAGATCCTTTGATCTTTTCTAC
GGGGTCTGACGCTCAGTGGAACGAAAACTCACGTTAAGGGATTTTGGTCATGAGATTATCAAAAAGGATC
TTCACCTAGATCCTTTTAAATTAAAAATGAAGTTTTAAATCAATCTAAAGTATATATGAGTAAACTTGGT
CTGACAGTTACCAATGCTTAATCAGTGAGGCACCTATCTCAGCGATCTGTCTATTTCGTTCATCCATAGT
TGCCTGACTCCCCGTCGTGTAGATAACTACGATACGGGAGGGCTTACCATCTGGCCCCAGTGCTGCAATG
ATACCGCGAGACCCACGCTCACCGGCTCCAGATTTATCAGCAATAAACCAGCCAGCCGGAAGGGCCGAGC
GCAGAAGTGGTCCTGCAACTTTATCCGCCTCCATCCAGTCTATTAATTGTTGCCGGGAAGCTAGAGTAAG
TAGTTCGCCAGTTAATAGTTTGCGCAACGTTGTTGCCATTGCTACAGGCATCGTGGTGTCACGCTCGTCG
TTTGGTATGGCTTCATTCAGCTCCGGTTCCCAACGATCAAGGCGAGTTACATGATCCCCCATGTTGTGCA
AAAAAGCGGTTAGCTCCTTCGGTCCTCCGATCGTTGTCAGAAGTAAGTTGGCCGCAGTGTTATCACTCAT
GGTTATGGCAGCACTGCATAATTCTCTTACTGTCATGCCATCCGTAAGATGCTTTTCTGTGACTGGTGAG
TACTCAACCAAGTCATTCTGAGAATAGTGTATGCGGCGACCGAGTTGCTCTTGCCCGGCGTCAATACGGG
ATAATACCGCGCCACATAGCAGAACTTTAAAAGTGCTCATCATTGGAAAACGTTCTTCGGGGCGAAAACT
CTCAAGGATCTTACCGCTGTTGAGATCCAGTTCGATGTAACCCACTCGTGCACCCAACTGATCTTCAGCA
TCTTTTACTTTCACCAGCGTTTCTGGGTGAGCAAAAACAGGAAGGCAAAATGCCGCAAAAAAGGGAATAA
GGGCGACACGGAAATGTTGAATACTCATACTCTTCCTTTTTCAATATTATTGAAGCATTTATCAGGGTTA
TTGTCTCATGAGCGGATACATATTTGAATGTATTTAGAAAAATAAACAAATAGGGGTTCCGCGCACATTT
CCCCGAAAAGTGCCACCTGACGTC
